>Addgene plasmid #204846 | pLenti-hSynapsin-Nluc-EPAC-VV | addgene full sequence | sequence record 403864 | Addgene NGS Result
GTCGACGGATCGGGAGATCTCCCGATCCCCTATGGTGCACTCTCAGTACAATCTGCTCTGATGCCGCATA
GTTAAGCCAGTATCTGCTCCCTGCTTGTGTGTTGGAGGTCGCTGAGTAGTGCGCGAGCAAAATTTAAGCT
ACAACAAGGCAAGGCTTGACCGACAATTGCATGAAGAATCTGCTTAGGGTTAGGCGTTTTGCGCTGCTTC
GCGATGTACGGGCCAGATATACGCGTTGACATTGATTATTGACTAGTTATTAATAGTAATCAATTACGGG
GTCATTAGTTCATAGCCCATATATGGAGTTCCGCGTTACATAACTTACGGTAAATGGCCCGCCTGGCTGA
CCGCCCAACGACCCCCGCCCATTGACGTCAATAATGACGTATGTTCCCATAGTAACGCCAATAGGGACTT
TCCATTGACGTCAATGGGTGGAGTATTTACGGTAAACTGCCCACTTGGCAGTACATCAAGTGTATCATAT
GCCAAGCACGCCCCCTATTGACGTCAATGACGGTAAATGGCCCGCCTGGCATTATGCCCAGTACATGACC
TTATGGGACTTTCCTACTTGGCAGTACATCTACGTATTAGTCATCGCTATTACCATGGTGATGCGGTTTT
GGCAGTACATCAATGGGCGTGGATAGCGGTTTGACTCACGGGGATTTCCAAGTCTCCACCCCATTGACGT
CAATGGGAGTTTGTTTTGGCACCAAAATCAACGGGACTTTCCAAAATGTCGTAACAACTCCGCCCCATTG
ACGCAAATGGGCGGTAGGCGTGTACGGTGGGAGGTCTATATAAGCAGCGCGTTTTGCCTGTACTGGGTCT
CTCTGGTTAGACCAGATCTGAGCCTGGGAGCTCTCTGGCTAACTAGGGAACCCACTGCTTAAGCCTCAAT
AAAGCTTGCCTTGAGTGCTTCAAGTAGTGTGTGCCCGTCTGTTGTGTGACTCTGGTAACTAGAGATCCCT
CAGACCCTTTTAGTCAGTGTGGAAAATCTCTAGCAGTGGCGCCCGAACAGGGACTTGAAAGCGAAAGGGA
AACCAGAGGAGCTCTCTCGACGCAGGACTCGGCTTGCTGAAGCGCGCACGGCAAGAGGCGAGGGGCGGCG
ACTGGTGAGTACGCCAAAAATTTTGACTAGCGGAGGCTAGAAGGAGAGAGATGGGTGCGAGAGCGTCAGT
ATTAAGCGGGGGAGAATTAGATCGCGATGGGAAAAAATTCGGTTAAGGCCAGGGGGAAAGAAAAAATATA
AATTAAAACATATAGTATGGGCAAGCAGGGAGCTAGAACGATTCGCAGTTAATCCTGGCCTGTTAGAAAC
ATCAGAAGGCTGTAGACAAATACTGGGACAGCTACAACCATCCCTTCAGACAGGATCAGAAGAACTTAGA
TCATTATATAATACAGTAGCAACCCTCTATTGTGTGCATCAAAGGATAGAGATAAAAGACACCAAGGAAG
CTTTAGACAAGATAGAGGAAGAGCAAAACAAAAGTAAGACCACCGCACAGCAAGCGGCCGCTGATCTTCA
GACCTGGAGGAGGAGATATGAGGGACAATTGGAGAAGTGAATTATATAAATATAAAGTAGTAAAAATTGA
ACCATTAGGAGTAGCACCCACCAAGGCAAAGAGAAGAGTGGTGCAGAGAGAAAAAAGAGCAGTGGGAATA
GGAGCTTTGTTCCTTGGGTTCTTGGGAGCAGCAGGAAGCACTATGGGCGCAGCGTCAATGACGCTGACGG
TACAGGCCAGACAATTATTGTCTGGTATAGTGCAGCAGCAGAACAATTTGCTGAGGGCTATTGAGGCGCA
ACAGCATCTGTTGCAACTCACAGTCTGGGGCATCAAGCAGCTCCAGGCAAGAATCCTGGCTGTGGAAAGA
TACCTAAAGGATCAACAGCTCCTGGGGATTTGGGGTTGCTCTGGAAAACTCATTTGCACCACTGCTGTGC
CTTGGAATGCTAGTTGGAGTAATAAATCTCTGGAACAGATTTGGAATCACACGACCTGGATGGAGTGGGA
CAGAGAAATTAACAATTACACAAGCTTAATACACTCCTTAATTGAAGAATCGCAAAACCAGCAAGAAAAG
AATGAACAAGAATTATTGGAATTAGATAAATGGGCAAGTTTGTGGAATTGGTTTAACATAACAAATTGGC
TGTGGTATATAAAATTATTCATAATGATAGTAGGAGGCTTGGTAGGTTTAAGAATAGTTTTTGCTGTACT
TTCTATAGTGAATAGAGTTAGGCAGGGATATTCACCATTATCGTTTCAGACCCACCTCCCAACCCCGAGG
GGACCCGACAGGCCCGAAGGAATAGAAGAAGAAGGTGGAGAGAGAGACAGAGACAGATCCATTCGATTAG
TGAACGGATCGGCACTGCGTGCGCCAATTCTGCAGACAAATGGCAGTATTCATCCACAATTTTAAAAGAA
AAGGGGGGATTGGGGGGTACAGTGCAGGGGAAAGAATAGTAGACATAATAGCAACAGACATACAAACTAA
AGAATTACAAAAACAAATTACAAAAATTCAAAATTTTCGGGTTTATTACAGGGACAGCAGAGATCCAGTT
TGGTTAATTAAGTGTCTAGACTGCAGAGGGCCCTGCGTATGAGTGCAAGTGGGTTTTAGGACCAGGATGA
GGCGGGGTGGGGGTGCCTACCTGACGACCGACCCCGACCCACTGGACAAGCACCCAACCCCCATTCCCCA
AATTGCGCATCCCCTATCAGAGAGGGGGAGGGGAAACAGGATGCGGCGAGGCGCGTGCGCACTGCCAGCT
TCAGCACCGCGGACAGTGCCTTCGCCCCCGCCTGGCGGCGCGCGCCACCGCCGCCTCAGCACTGAAGGCG
CGCTGACGTCACTCGCCGGTCCCCCGCAAACTCCCCTTCCCGGCCACCTTGGTCGCGTCCGCGCCGCCGC
CGGCCCAGCCGGACCGCACCACGCGAGGCGCGAGATAGGGGGGCACGGGCGCGACCATCTGCGCTGCGGC
GCCGGCGACTCAGCGCTGCCTCAGTCTGCGGTGGGCAGCGGAGGAGTCGTGTCGTGCCTGAGAGCGCAGT
CGAGAAACCGGCTAGAGGATCCTTCGAAACCGGTGCCACCATGGTCTTCACACTCGAAGATTTCGTTGGG
GACTGGCGACAGACAGCCGGCTACAACCTGGACCAAGTCCTTGAACAGGGAGGTGTGTCCAGTTTGTTTC
AGAATCTCGGGGTGTCCGTAACTCCGATCCAAAGGATTGTCCTGAGCGGTGAAAATGGGCTGAAGATCGA
CATCCATGTCATCATCCCGTATGAAGGTCTGAGCGGCGACCAAATGGGCCAGATCGAAAAAATTTTTAAG
GTGGTGTACCCTGTGGATGATCATCACTTTAAGGTGATCCTGCACTATGGCACACTGGTAATCGACGGGG
TTACGCCGAACATGATCGACTATTTCGGACGGCCGTATGAAGGCATCGCCGTGTTCGACGGCAAAAAGAT
CACTGTAACAGGGACCCTGTGGAACGGCAACAAAATTATCGACGAGCGCCTGATCAACCCCGACGGCTCC
CTGCTGTTCCGAGTAACCATCAACGGAGTGACCGGCTGGCGGCTGTGCGAACGCATTCTGGCGCGATATC
ATCAGCCCGTGGGAACTCATGAGATGGAGGAGGAGTTGGCCGAAGCTGTGGCCCTGCTCTCCCAGCGGGG
GCCTGACGCCCTGCTCACTGTGGCACTTCGAAAGCCCCCAGGTCAGCGCACGGATGAAGAGCTGGACCTC
ATCTTTGAGGAGCTGCTGCACATCAAGGCTGTGGCCCACCTCTCCAACTCGGTGAAGCGAGAATTAGCGG
CTGTTCTGCTCTTTGAACCACACAGCAAGGCAGGGACCGTGTTGTTCAGCCAGGGGGACAAGGGCACTTC
GTGGTACATTATCTGGAAGGGATCTGTCAACGTGGTGACCCATGGCAAGGGGCTGGTGACCACCCTGCAT
GAGGGAGATGATTTTGGACAGCTGGCTCTGGTGAATGATGCACCCCGGGCAGCCACCATCATCCTGCGAG
AAGACAACTGTCATTTCCTGCGTGTGGACAAGCAGGACTTCAACCGTATCATCAAGGATGTGGAGGCAAA
GACCATGCGGCTGGAAGAACATGGCAAAGTGGTGCTGGTGCTGGAGAGAGCCTCTCAGGGCGCCGGCCCT
TCCCGACCCCCAACCCCAGGCAGGAACCGGTATACAGTGATGTCTGGCACCCCAGAGAAGATCCTAGAGC
TTCTGTTGGAGGCCATGGGACCAGATTCCAGTGCTCATGACCCAACAGAGACATTCCTCAGCGACTTCCT
CCTGACCCACAGGGTCTTCATGCCCAGCGCCCAACTCTGCGCTGCCCTTCTGCACCACTTCCATGTGGAG
CCTGCGGGTGGCAGCGAGCAGGAGCGCAGCACCTACGTCTGCAACAAGAGGCAGCAGATCTTGCGGCTGG
TCAGCCAGTGGGTGGCCCTGTATGGCTCCATGCTCCACACTGACCCTGTGGCCACCAGCTTCCTCCAGAA
ACTCTCAGACCTGGTGGGCAGGGACACCCGACTCAGCAACCTGCTGAGGGAGCAGTGGCCAGAGAGGCGG
CGATGCCACAGGTTGGAGAATGGCTGTGGGAATGCATCTCCTCAGATGAAGGCCCGGAACTTGCCTGTTT
GGCTCCCCAACCAGGACGAGCCCCTTCCTGGCAGCAGCTGTGCCATCCAAGTTGGGGATAAAGTCCCCTA
TGACATCTGCCGGCCAGACCACTCAGTGTTGACCCTGCAGCTGCCTGTGACAGCCTCCGTGAGAGAGGTG
ATGGCAGCGTTGGCCCAGGAGGATGGCTGGACCAAGGGGCAGGTGCTGGTGAAGGTCAATTCTGCAGGTG
ATGCCATTGGCCTGCAGCCAGATGCCCGTGGTGTGGCCACATCTCTGGGGCTCAATGAGCGTCTCTTTGT
TGTCAACCCACAGGAAGCGCATGAGCTGATCCCACACCCTGACCAGCTGGGGCCCACTGTGGGCTCTGCT
GAGGGGCTGGACCTGGTGAGTGCCAAGGACCTGGCAGGCCAGCTGACGGACCACGACTGGAGCCTCTTCA
ACAGTATCCACCAGGTGGAGCTGATCCACTATGTGCTGGGCCCCCAGCATCTGCGGGATGTCACCACCGC
CAACCTGGAGCGCTTCATGCGCCGCTTCAATGAGCTGCAGTACTGGGTGGCCACCGAGCTGTGTCTCTGC
CCCGTGCCCGGCCCCCGGGCCCAGCTGCTCAGGAAGTTCATTAAGCTGGCGGCCCACCTCAAGGAGCAGA
AGAATCTCAATTCCTTCTTTGCCGTCATGTTTGGCCTCAGCAACTCGGCCATCAGCCGCCTAGCCCACAC
CTGGGAGCGGCTGCCCCACAAAGTCCGGAAGCTGTACTCCGCCCTCGAGAGGCTGCTGGATCCCTCATGG
AACCACCGGGTATACCGACTGGCCCTCGCCAAGCTCTCCCCTCCTGTCATCCCCTTCATGCCCCTTCTTC
TCAAAGACATGGCCGCCATTCATGAGGGAAACCACACACTAGTGGAGAATCTCATCAACTTTGAGAAGAT
GAGAATGATGGCCAGAGCCGCGCGGATGCTGCACCACTGCCGAAGCCACAACCCTGTGCCTCTCTCACCA
CTCAGAAGCCGAGTTTCCCACCTCCACGAGGACAGCCAGGTGGCGAGGATTTCCACATGCTCGGAGCAGT
CCCTGAGCACCCGGAGTCCAGCCAGCACCTGGGCTTATGTCCAGCAGCTGAAGGTCATTGACAACCAGCG
GGAACTCTCCCGCCTCTCCCGAGAGCTGGAGCCAGCTAGCGAGCTCATGGACGGCGGCGTGCAGCTCGCC
GACCACTACCAGCAGAACACCCCCATCGGCGACGGCCCCGTGCTGCTGCCCGACAACCACTACCTGAGCT
ACCAGTCCGCCCTGAGCAAAGACCCCAACGAGAAGCGCGATCACATGGTCCTGCTGGAGTTCGTGACCGC
CGCCGGGATCACTCTCGGCATGGACGAGCTGTACAAGGGTGGCAGCGGTGGCATGGTGAGCAAGGGCGAG
GAGCTGTTCACCGGGGTGGTGCCCATCCTGGTCGAGCTGGACGGCGACGTAAACGGCCACAAGTTCAGCG
TGTCCGGCGAGGGCGAGGGCGATGCCACCTACGGCAAGCTGACCCTGAAGCTGATCTGCACCACCGGCAA
GCTGCCCGTGCCCTGGCCCACCCTCGTGACCACCCTGGGCTACGGCCTGCAGTGCTTCGCCCGCTACCCC
GACCACATGAAGCAGCACGACTTCTTCAAGTCCGCCATGCCCGAAGGCTACGTCCAGGAGCGCACCATCT
TCTTCAAGGACGACGGCAACTACAAGACCCGCGCCGAGGTGAAGTTCGAGGGCGACACCCTGGTGAACCG
CATCGAGCTGAAGGGCATCGACTTCAAGGAGGACGGCAACATCCTGGGGCACAAGCTGGAGTACAACTAC
AACAGCCACAACGTCTATATCACCGCCGACAAGCAGAAGAACGGCATCAAGGCCAACTTCAAGATCCGCC
ACAACATCGAGCCGAATTTTGTCTTCCTGATCGGCGCCGCAGGAATACTCTTCGTATCTAGCGAGCTCAT
GGTGAGCAAGGGCGAGGAGCTGTTCACCGGGGTGGTGCCCATCCTGGTCGAGCTGGACGGCGACGTAAAC
GGCCACAAGTTCAGCGTGTCCGGCGAGGGCGAGGGCGATGCCACCTACGGCAAGCTGACCCTGAAGCTGA
TCTGCACCACCGGCAAGCTGCCCGTGCCCTGGCCCACCCTCGTGACCACTCTGGGCTACGGCCTRCAGTG
CTTCGCCCGCTACCCCGACCACATGAAGCAGCACGACTTCTTCAAGTCCGCCATGCCCGAAGGCTACGTC
CAGGAGCGCACCATCTTCTTCAAGGACGACGGCAACTACAAGACCCGCGCCGAGGTGAAGTTCGAGGGCG
ACACCCTGGTGAACCGCATCGAGCTGAAGGGCATCGACTTCAAGGAGGACGGCAACATCCTGGGGCACAA
GCTGGAGTACAACTACAACAGCCACAACGTCTATATCACCGCCGACAAGCAGAAGAACGGCATCAAGGCC
AACTTCAAGATCCGCCACAACATCGAGGACGGCGGCGTGCAGCTCGCCGACCACTACCAGCAGAACACCC
CCATCGGCGACGGCCCCGTGCTGCTGCCCGACAACCACTACCTGAGCTACCAGTCCGCCCTGAGCAAAGA
CCCCAACGAGAAGCGCGATCACATGGTCCTGCTGGAGTTCGTGACCGCCGCCGGGATCACTCTCGGCATG
GACGAGCTGTACAAGCCGAATTCCCTCGAGGTTAACGCGTTAGCGCCTCTAATCTAGGAATTCGATATCA
AGCTTATCGATAATCAACCTCTGGATTACAAAATTTGTGAAAGATTGACTGGTATTCTTAACTATGTTGC
TCCTTTTACGCTATGTGGATACGCTGCTTTAATGCCTTTGTATCATGCTATTGCTTCCCGTATGGCTTTC
ATTTTCTCCTCCTTGTATAAATCCTGGTTGCTGTCTCTTTATGAGGAGTTGTGGCCCGTTGTCAGGCAAC
GTGGCGTGGTGTGCACTGTGTTTGCTGACGCAACCCCCACTGGTTGGGGCATTGCCACCACCTGTCAGCT
CCTTTCCGGGACTTTCGCTTTCCCCCTCCCTATTGCCACGGCGGAACTCATCGCCGCCTGCCTTGCCCGC
TGCTGGACAGGGGCTCGGCTGTTGGGCACTGACAATTCCGTGGTGTTGTCGGGGAAATCATCGTCCTTTC
CTTGGCTGCTCGCCTGTGTTGCCACCTGGATTCTGCGCGGGACGTCCTTCTGCTACGTCCCTTCGGCCCT
CAATCCAGCGGACCTTCCTTCCCGCGGCCTGCTGCCGGCTCTGCGGCCTCTTCCGCGTCTTCGCCTTCGC
CCTCAGACGAGTCGGATCTCCCTTTGGGCCGCCTCCCCGCATCGATACCGTCGACCTCGAGACCTAGAAA
AACATGGAGCAATCACAAGTAGCAATACAGCAGCTACCAATGCTGATTGTGCCTGGCTAGAAGCACAAGA
GGAGGAGGAGGTGGGTTTTCCAGTCACACCTCAGGTACCTTTAAGACCAATGACTTACAAGGCAGCTGTA
GATCTTAGCCACTTTTTAAAAGAAAAGGGGGGACTGGAAGGGCTAATTCACTCCCAACGAAGACAAGATA
TCCTTGATCTGTGGATCTACCACACACAAGGCTACTTCCCTGATTGGCAGAACTACACACCAGGGCCAGG
GATCAGATATCCACTGACCTTTGGATGGTGCTACAAGCTAGTACCAGTTGAGCAAGAGAAGGTAGAAGAA
GCCAATGAAGGAGAGAACACCCGCTTGTTACACCCTGTGAGCCTGCATGGGATGGATGACCCGGAGAGAG
AAGTATTAGAGTGGAGGTTTGACAGCCGCCTAGCATTTCATCACATGGCCCGAGAGCTGCATCCGGACTG
TACTGGGTCTCTCTGGTTAGACCAGATCTGAGCCTGGGAGCTCTCTGGCTAACTAGGGAACCCACTGCTT
AAGCCTCAATAAAGCTTGCCTTGAGTGCTTCAAGTAGTGTGTGCCCGTCTGTTGTGTGACTCTGGTAACT
AGAGATCCCTCAGACCCTTTTAGTCAGTGTGGAAAATCTCTAGCAGGGCCCGTTTAAACCCGCTGATCAG
CCTCGACTGTGCCTTCTAGTTGCCAGCCATCTGTTGTTTGCCCCTCCCCCGTGCCTTCCTTGACCCTGGA
AGGTGCCACTCCCACTGTCCTTTCCTAATAAAATGAGGAAATTGCATCGCATTGTCTGAGTAGGTGTCAT
TCTATTCTGGGGGGTGGGGTGGGGCAGGACAGCAAGGGGGAGGATTGGGAAGACAATAGCAGGCATGCTG
GGGATGCGGCGGGCTCTATGGCTTCTGAGGCGGAAAGAACCAGCTGGGGCTCTAGGGGGTATCCCC
[124 nt withheld, positions 9027-9150]
C
[91 nt withheld, positions 9152-9242]
A
[49 nt withheld, positions 9244-9292]
CCTTTGACGTTGGAGTCCACGTTCTTT
[37 nt withheld, positions 9320-9356]
ACCCTATCTCGGTCTATTCTTTTGATTTATAAGGGATTTTGCCGATTTCGGCCTATTGGTTAAAAAATGA
GCTGATTTAACAAAAATTTAACGCGAATTAATTCTGTGGAATGTGTGTCAGTTAGGGTGTGGAAAGTCCC
CAGGCTCCCCAGCAGGCAGAAGTATGCAAAGCATGCATCTCAATTAGTCAGCAACCAGGTGTGGAAAGTC
CCCAGGCTCCCCAGCAGGCAGAAGTATGCAAAGCATGCATCTCAATTAGTCAGCAACCATAGTCCCGCCC
CTAACTCCGCCCATCCCGCCCCTAACTCCGCCCAGTTCCGCCCATTCTCCGCCCCATGGCTGACTAATTT
TTTTTATTTATGCAGAGGCCGAGGCCGCCTCTGCCTCTGAGCTATTCCAGAAGTAGTGAGGAGGCTTTTT
TGGAGGCCTAGGCTTTTGCAAAAAGCTCCCGGGAGCTTGTATATCCATTTTCGGATCTGATCAGCACGTG
TTGACAATTAATCATCGGCATAGTATATCGGCATAGTATAATACGACAAGGTGAGGAACTAAACCATGGC
CAAGTTGACCAGTGCCGTTCCGGTGCTCACCGCGCGCGACGTCGCCGGAGCGGTCGAGTTCTGGACCGAC
CGGCTCGGGTTCTCCCGGGACTTCGTGGAGGACGACTTCGCCGGTGTGGTCCGGGACGACGTGACCCTGT
TCATCAGCGCGGTCCAGGACCAGGTGGTGCCGGACAACACCCTGGCCTGGGTGTGGGTGCGCGGCCTGGA
CGAGCTGTACGCCGAGTGGTCGGAGGTCGTGTCCACGAACTTCCGGGACGCCTCCGGGCCGGCCATGACC
GAGATCGGCGAGCAGCCGTGGGGGCGGGAGTTCGCCCTGCGCGACCCGGCCGGCAACTGCGTGCACTTCG
TGGCCGAGGAGCAGGACTGACACGTGCTACGAGATTTCGATTCCACCGCCGCCTTCTATGAAAGGTTGGG
CTTCGGAATCGTTTTCCGGGACGCCGGCTGGATGATCCTCCAGCGCGGGGATCTCATGCTGGAGTTCTTC
GCCCACCCCAACTTGTTTATTGCAGCTTATAATGGTTACAAATAAAGCAATAGCATCACAAATTTCACAA
ATAAAGCATTTTTTTCACTGCATTCTAGTTGTGGTTTGTCCAAACTCATCAATGTATCTTATCATGTCTG
TATACCGTCGACCTCTAGCTAGAGCTTGGCGTAATCATGGTCATAGCTGTTTCCTGTGTGAAATTGTTAT
CCGCTCACAATTCCACACAACATACGAGCCGGAAGCATAAAGTGTAAAGCCTGGGGTGCCTAATGAGTGA
GCTAACTCACATTAATTGCGTTGCGCTCACTGCCCGCTTTCCAGTCGGGAAACCTGTCGTGCCAGCTGCA
TTAATGAATCGGCCAACGCGCGGGGAGAGGCGGTTTGCGTATTGGGCGCTCTTCCGCTTCCTCGCTCACT
GACTCGCTGCGCTCGGTCGTTCGGCTGCGGCGAGCGGTATCAGCTCACTCAAAGGCGGTAATACGGTTAT
CCACAGAATCAGGGGATAACGCAGGAAAGAACATGTGAGCAAAAGGCCAGCAAAAGGCCAGGAACCGTAA
AAAGGCCGCGTTGCTGGCGTTTTTCCATAGGCTCCGCCCCCCTGACGAGCATCACAAAAATCGACGCTCA
AGTCAGAGGTGGCGAAACCCGACAGGACTATAAAGATACCAGGCGTTTCCCCCTGGAAGCTCCCTCGTGC
GCTCTCCTGTTCCGACCCTGCCGCTTACCGGATACCTGTCCGCCTTTCTCCCTTCGGGAAGCGTGGCGCT
TTCTCATAGCTCACGCTGTAGGTATCTCAGTTCGGTGTAGGTCGTTCGCTCCAAGCTGGGCTGTGTGCAC
GAACCCCCCGTTCAGCCCGACCGCTGCGCCTTATCCGGTAACTATCGTCTTGAGTCCAACCCGGTAAGAC
ACGACTTATCGCCACTGGCAGCAGCCACTGGTAACAGGATTAGCAGAGCGAGGTATGTAGGCGGTGCTAC
AGAGTTCTTGAAGTGGTGGCCTAACTACGGCTACACTAGAAGAACAGTATTTGGTATCTGCGCTCTGCTG
AAGCCAGTTACCTTCGGAAAAAGAGTTGGTAGCTCTTGATCCGGCAAACAAACCACCGCTGGTAGCGGTG
GTTTTTTTGTTTGCAAGCAGCAGATTACGCGCAGAAAAAAAGGATCTCAAGAAGATCCTTTGATCTTTTC
TACGGGGTCTGACGCTCAGTGGAACGAAAACTCACGTTAAGGGATTTTGGTCATGAGATTATCAAAAAGG
ATCTTCACCTAGATCCTTTTAAATTAAAAATGAAGTTTTAAATCAATCTAAAGTATATATGAGTAAACTT
GGTCTGACAGTTACCAATGCTTAATCAGTGAGGCACCTATCTCAGCGATCTGTCTATTTCGTTCATCCAT
AGTTGCCTGACTCCCCGTCGTGTAGATAACTACGATACGGGAGGGCTTACCATCTGGCCCCAGTGCTGCA
ATGATACCGCGAGACCCACGCTCACCGGCTCCAGATTTATCAGCAATAAACCAGCCAGCCGGAAGGGCCG
AGCGCAGAAGTGGTCCTGCAACTTTATCCGCCTCCATCCAGTCTATTAATTGTTGCCGGGAAGCTAGAGT
AAGTAGTTCGCCAGTTAATAGTTTGCGCAACGTTGTTGCCATTGCTACAGGCATCGTGGTGTCACGCTCG
TCGTTTGGTATGGCTTCATTCAGCTCCGGTTCCCAACGATCAAGGCGAGTTACATGATCCCCCATGTTGT
GCAAAAAAGCGGTTAGCTCCTTCGGTCCTCCGATCGTTGTCAGAAGTAAGTTGGCCGCAGTGTTATCACT
CATGGTTATGGCAGCACTGCATAATTCTCTTACTGTCATGCCATCCGTAAGATGCTTTTCTGTGACTGGT
GAGTACTCAACCAAGTCATTCTGAGAATAGTGTATGCGGCGACCGAGTTGCTCTTGCCCGGCGTCAATAC
GGGATAATACCGCGCCACATAGCAGAACTTTAAAAGTGCTCATCATTGGAAAACGTTCTTCGGGGCGAAA
ACTCTCAAGGATCTTACCGCTGTTGAGATCCAGTTCGATGTAACCCACTCGTGCACCCAACTGATCTTCA
GCATCTTTTACTTTCACCAGCGTTTCTGGGTGAGCAAAAACAGGAAGGCAAAATGCCGCAAAAAAGGGAA
TAAGGGCGACACGGAAATGTTGAATACTCATACTCTTCCTTTTTCAATATTATTGAAGCATTTATCAGGG
TTATTGTCTCATGAGCGGATACATATTTGAATGTATTTAGAAAAATAAACAAATAGGGGTTCCGCGCACA
TTTCCCCGAAAAGTGCCACCTGAC
Features (pLannotate 1.2.2; 33 found; start..end, strand, type, name):
     31..83      -  misc_feature   bom (fragment): basis of mobility region from pBR322
    238..617     +  enhancer       CMV enhancer: human cytomegalovirus immediate early enhancer
    618..817     +  promoter       CMV promoter: human cytomegalovirus (CMV) immediate early promoter
    835..1015    +  LTR            5' LTR (truncated): truncated 5' long terminal repeat (LTR) from HIV-1
   1062..1187    +  misc_feature   HIV-1 Ψ: packaging signal of human immunodeficiency virus type 1
   1171..1534    +  CDS            HIV-1 gag (fragment): gag protein from human immunodeficiency virus 1; gag
   1680..1913    +  misc_feature   RRE: The Rev response element (RRE) of HIV-1 allows for Rev-dependent mRNA export from the nucleus to the cytoplasm.
   2290..2390    +  CDS            Rev (fragment): human immunodeficiency virus 1 (HIV-1) Rev protein; rev; enhances nuclear export of unspliced and incompletely spliced viral mRNAs
   2440..2557    +  misc_feature   cPPT/CTS: central polypurine tract and central termination sequence of HIV-1
   2632..3079    +  promoter       hSyn promoter: human synapsin I promoter; confers neuron-specific expression (Kügler et al., 2003)
   3121..3633    +  CDS            Nluc: NanoLuc® luciferase human codon-optimized
   3643..5844    +  CDS            RAPGEF3 (fragment): RPGF3_HUMAN - Also known as CGEF1, EPAC, EPAC1. Experimental evidence at protein level: Swiss-Prot protein existence level 1. Guanine nucleotide exchange factor (GEF) for RAP1A and RAP2A small GTPases that is activated by binding cAMP. Through simultaneous binding of PDE3B to RAPGEF3 and PIK3R6 is assembled in a signaling complex in which it activates the PI3K gamma complex and which is involved in angiogenesis. Plays a role in the modulation of the cAMP- induced dynamic control of endothelial barrier function through a pathway that is independent on Rho-mediated signaling. Required for the ac
   5857..6591    +  CDS            cp173Venus: circularly permuted form of the Venus yellow fluorescent protein (Nagai et al., 2004) efficient FRET acceptor for CFP
   6649..7365    +  CDS            Venus: Venus is a basic (constitutively fluorescent) yellow fluorescent protein published in 2002, derived from Aequorea victoria. It is reported to be a rapidly-maturing weak dimer with moderate acid sensitivity.
   7406..7432    +  misc_feature   MCS (fragment): pBluescript multiple cloning site
   7432..8020    +  misc_feature   WPRE: woodchuck hepatitis virus posttranscriptional regulatory element
   7957..8538    +  CDS            nef (fragment): NEF_HV1H2 - Experimental evidence at protein level: Swiss-Prot protein existence level 1. Extracellular Nef protein targets CD4(+) T-lymphocytes for apoptosis by interacting with CXCR4 surface receptors. From Human immunodeficiency virus type 1 group M subtype B (isolate HXB2) (HIV-1).
   8545..8725    +  LTR            5' LTR (truncated): truncated 5' long terminal repeat (LTR) from HIV-1
   8757..8964    +  polyA_signal   bGH poly(A) signal: bovine growth hormone polyadenylation signal
   8985..9006    +  promoter       SV40 promoter (fragment): SV40 enhancer and early promoter
   9027..9455    +  rep_origin     f1 ori (sequence partly withheld): f1 bacteriophage origin of replication; arrow indicates direction of (+) strand synthesis
   9469..9798    +  promoter       SV40 promoter: SV40 enhancer and early promoter
   9846..9893    +  promoter       EM7 promoter: synthetic bacterial promoter&nbsp
   9912..10286   +  CDS            BleoR: antibiotic-binding protein; Sh ble from Streptoalloteichus hindustanus; confers resistance to bleomycin, phleomycin, and Zeocin™
  10296..10421   +  CDS            ble (fragment): BLE_KLEPN - Experimental evidence at protein level: Swiss-Prot protein existence level 1. Binding protein with a strong affinity to the bleomycin family of antibiotics. Binds to CL990; an antimitotic-antibiotic compound. From Klebsiella pneumoniae.
  10416..10537   +  polyA_signal   SV40 poly(A) signal: SV40 polyadenylation signal
  10608..10630   -  protein_bind   lac operator (fragment): The lac repressor binds to the lac operator to inhibit transcription in E. coli. This inhibition can be relieved by adding lactose or isopropyl-β-D-thiogalactopyranoside (IPTG). lac repressor encoded by lacI
  10634..10664   -  promoter       lac promoter: promoter for the E. coli lac operon
  10679..10700   -  protein_bind   CAP binding site: CAP binding activates transcription in the presence of cAMP. E. coli catabolite activator protein
  10713..10805   -  CDS            lacI (fragment): lac repressor; lacI; The lac repressor binds to the lac operator to inhibit transcription in E. coli. This inhibition can be relieved by adding lactose or isopropyl-β-D-thiogalactopyranoside (IPTG).
  10988..11576   -  rep_origin     ori: high-copy-number ColE1/pMB1/pBR322/pUC origin of replication
  11747..12607   -  CDS            AmpR: β-lactamase; bla; confers resistance to ampicillin, carbenicillin, and related antibiotics
  12608..12712   -  promoter       AmpR promoter: bla
