[The description below was written by a language model from this plasmid's Addgene catalogue record and pLannotate feature annotations shown in this document.]
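Description:
pLenti-hSynapsin-Nluc-EPAC-VV is a 12.7 kb lentiviral transfer plasmid built on the pLenti-hSynapsin backbone and intended for producing lentivirus that expresses a cAMP biosensor in neurons. In bacteria it is maintained through a high-copy ColE1/pUC-type origin and selected with ampicillin via the bla gene. An f1 origin is also present. Outside the viral region, the backbone also carries an SV40/EM7-driven BleoR cassette with an SV40 poly(A) signal, which could confer Zeocin resistance in mammalian or bacterial cells, although the catalogue entry lists only ampicillin.

The viral genome is arranged in the third-generation style. A CMV enhancer/promoter is fused to a truncated HIV-1 5' LTR to drive genomic RNA synthesis in packaging cells. It is followed by the Ψ packaging signal with a gag fragment, the RRE for Rev-dependent nuclear export, and the cPPT/CTS. The downstream LTR is likewise annotated as truncated and is followed by a bGH polyadenylation signal.

The internal expression cassette uses the human synapsin I promoter, which confers neuron-specific expression, to drive what appears from the annotated coordinates to be a single synthetic fusion protein. In order, this comprises NanoLuc luciferase, a fragment of human RAPGEF3 (EPAC1, a cAMP-binding protein), circularly permuted cp173Venus and Venus. The "VV" in the name presumably refers to this tandem acceptor. A WPRE downstream enhances transcript expression. This layout fits a BRET-type sensor, in which cAMP-induced conformational change in EPAC alters energy transfer from Nluc to the Venus pair, though the record does not describe the readout explicitly. The associated work concerns GPCR and G protein signalling in neuromodulation, so the sensor would plausibly be used to monitor cAMP responses in transduced neurons.
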