Addgene plasmid #204846: pLenti-hSynapsin-Nluc-EPAC-VV
Purpose: Produce lentivirus encoding Nluc-EPAC sensor in neuronal cell type
Depositing lab: Mikel Garcia-Marcos. Depositing organization: Boston University Medical Campus. Publication: Fine-tuning GPCR-mediated neuromodulation by biasing signaling through different G protein subunits. Park JC, Luebbers A, Dao M, Semeano A, Nguyen AM, Papakonstantinou MP, Broselid S, Yano H, Martemyanov KA, Garcia-Marcos M. Mol Cell. 2023 Jul 20;83(14):2540-2558.e12. doi: 10.1016/j.molcel.2023.06.006. Epub 2023 Jun 29. PubMed 37390816.
Backbone
  Vector backbone: pLenti-hSynapsin
  Vector type: Lentiviral
Growth in bacteria
  Bacterial resistance: Ampicillin, 100 μg/mL
  Growth temperature: 37°C
  Growth strain: NEB Stable
  Copy number: High Copy
Gene/Insert
  Gene/Insert name: Nluc-EPAC sensor
  Species: Synthetic
  Cloning method: Gibson Cloning
Terms and licenses: Academic/Nonprofit Terms; Industry Terms
How to cite: pLenti-hSynapsin-Nluc-EPAC-VV was a gift from Mikel Garcia-Marcos (Addgene plasmid # 204846 ; http://n2t.net/addgene:204846 ; RRID:Addgene_204846)
